>Addgene plasmid #26349 | pbacNeoR | depositor full sequence | sequence record 12433 | Author sequence
ATGACCATGATTACGCCAAGCTTGCATGCCTGCAGGTCGACGAGAAAATACCGCATCAGGCGGCCTTAAG
GGCCTCGTGATACGCCTATTTTTATAGGTTAATGTCATGATAATAATGGTTTCTTAGACGTCAGGTGGCA
CTTTTCGGGGAAATGTGCGCGGAACCCCTATTTGTTTATTTTTCTAAATACATTCAAATATGTATCCGCT
CATGAGACAATAACCCTGATAAATGCTTCAATAATATTGAAAAAGGAAGAGTATGATTGAACAAGATGGA
TTGCACGCAGGTTCTCCGGCCGCTTGGGTGGAGAGGCTATTCGGCTATGACTGGGCACAACAGACAATCG
GCTGCTCTGATGCCGCCGTGTTCCGGCTGTCAGCGCAGGGGCGCCCGGTTCTTTTTGTCAAGACCGACCT
GTCCGGTGCCCTGAATGAACTGCAAGACGAGGCAGCGCGGCTATCGTGGCTGGCCACGACGGGCGTTCCT
TGCGCAGCTGTGCTCGACGTTGTCACTGAAGCGGGAAGGGACTGGCTGCTATTGGGCGAAGTGCCGGGGC
AGGATCTCCTGTCATCTCACCTTGCTCCTGCCGAGAAAGTATCCATCATGGCTGATGCAATGCGGCGGCT
GCATACGCTTGATCCGGCTACCTGCCCATTCGACCACCAAGCGAAACATCGCATCGAGCGAGCACGTACT
CGGATGGAAGCCGGTCTTGTCGATCAGGATGATCTGGACGAAGAGCATCAGGGGCTCGCGCCAGCCGAAC
TGTTCGCCAGGCTCAAGGCGAGCATGCCCGACGGCGAGGATCTCGTCGTGACCCATGGCGATGCCTGCTT
GCCGAATATCATGGTGGAAAATGGCCGCTTTTCTGGATTCATCGACTGTGGCCGGCTGGGTGTGGCGGAC
CGCTATCAGGACATAGCGTTGGCTACCCGTGATATTGCTGAAGAGCTTGGCGGCGAATGGGCTGACCGCT
TCCTCGTGCTTTACGGTATCGCCGCTCCCGATTCGCAGCGCATCGCCTTCTATCGCCTTCTTGACGAGTT
CTTCTGACTGTCAGACCAAGTTTACTCATATATACTTTAGATTGATTTAAAACTTCATTTTTAATTTAAA
AGGATCTAGGTGAAGATCCTTTTTGATAATCTCATGACCAAAATCCCTTAACGTGAGTTTTCGTTCCACT
GAGCGTCAGACCCCGTAGAGGTCGGTACCATGGTATTGATATCTGAGCTCCGCATCGGCCGCTGTCATCA
GATCGCCATCTCGCGCCCGTGCCTCTGACTTCTAAGTCCAATTACTCTTCAACATCCCTACATGCTCTTT
CTCCCTGTGCTCCCACCCCCTATTTTTGTTATTATCAAAAAACTTCTCTTAATTTCTTTGTTTTTTAGCT
TCTTTTAAGTCACCTCTAACAATGAAATTGTGTAGATTCAAAAATAGAATTAATTCGTAATAAAAAGTCG
AAAAAAATTGTGCTCCCTCCCCCCATTAATAATAATTCTATCCCAAAATCTACACAATGTTCTGTGTACA
CTTCTTATGTTTTTTACTTCTGATAAATTTTTTTGAAACATCATAGAAAAAACCGCACACAAAATACCTT
ATCATATGTTACGTTTCAGTTTATGACCGCAATTTTTATTTCTTCGCACGTCTGGGCCTCTCATGACGTC
AAATCATGCTCATCGTGAAAAAGTTTTGGAGTATTTTTGGAATTTTTCAATCAAGTGAAAGTTTATGAAA
TTAATTTTCCTGCTTTTGCTTTTTGGGGTTTCCCCTATTGTTTGTCAAGATTTCGAGGACGGCGTTTTTC
TTGCTAAAATCACAAGTATTGATGAGCACGATGCAAGAAAGATCGGAAGAAGGTTTGGGTTTGAGGCTCA
GTGGAAGGTGAGTAGAAGTTGATAATTTGAAAGTGGAGTAGTGTCTATGGGGTTTTTGCCTTAAATGACA
GAATACATTCCCAATATACCAAACATAACTGTTTCCTACTAGTCGGCCGTACGGGCCCTTTCGTCTCGCG
CGTTTCGGTGATGACGGTGAAAACCTCTGACACATGCAGCTCCCGGAGACGGTCACAGCTTGTCTGTAAG
CGGATGCCGGGAGCAGACAAGCCCGTCAGGGCGCGTCAGCGGGTGTTGGCGGGTGTCGGGGCTGGCTTAA
CTATGCGGCATCAGAGCAGATTGTACTGAGAGTGCACCATATGCGGTGTGAAATACCGCACAGATGCGTA
AGGAGAAAATACCGCATCAGGCGGCCTTAAGGGCCTCGTGATACGCCTATTTTTATAGGTTAATGTCATG
ATAATAATGGTTTCTTAGACGTCAGGTGGCACTTTTCGGGGAAATGTGCGCGGAACCCCTATTTGTTTAT
TTTTCTAAATACATTCAAATATGTATCCGCTCATGAGACAATAACCCTGATAAATGCTTCAATAATATTG
AAAAAGGAAGAGTATGAGTATTCAACATTTCCGTGTCGCCCTTATTCCCTTTTTTGCGGCATTTTGCCTT
CCTGTTTTTGCTCACCCAGAAACGCTGGTGAAAGTAAAAGATGCTGAAGATCAGTTGGGTGCACGAGTGG
GTTACATCGAACTGGATCTCAACAGCGGTAAGATCCTTGAGAGTTTTCGCCCCGAAGAACGTTTTCCAAT
GATGAGCACTTTTAAAGTTCTGCTATGTGGCGCGGTATTATCCCGTATTGACGCCGGGCAAGAGCAACTC
GGTCGCCGCATACACTATTCTCAGAATGACTTGGTTGAGTACTCACCAGTCACAGAAAAGCATCTTACGG
ATGGCATGACAGTAAGAGAATTATGCAGTGCTGCCATAACCATGAGTGATAACACTGCGGCCAACTTACT
TCTGACAACGATCGGAGGACCGAAGGAGCTAACCGCTTTTTTGCACAACATGGGGGATCATGTAACTCGC
CTTGATCGTTGGGAACCGGAGCTGAATGAAGCCATACCAAACGACGAGCGTGACACCACGATGCCTGTAG
CAATGGCAACAACGTTGCGCAAACTATTAACTGGCGAACTACTTACTCTAGCTTCCCGGCAACAATTAAT
AGACTGGATGGAGGCGGATAAAGTTGCAGGACCACTTCTGCGCTCGGCCCTTCCGGCTGGCTGGTTTATT
GCTGATAAATCTGGAGCCGGTGAGCGTGGGTCTCGCGGTATCATTGCAGCACTGGGGCCAGATGGTAAGC
CCTCCCGTATCGTAGTTATCTACACGACGGGGAGTCAGGCAACTATGGATGAACGAAATAGACAGATCGC
TGAGATAGGTGCCTCACTGATTAAGCATTGGTAACTGTCAGACCAAGTTTACTCATATATACTTTAGATT
GATTTAAAACTTCATTTTTAATTTAAAAGGATCTAGGTGAAGATCCTTTTTGATAATCTCATGACCAAAA
TCCCTTAACGTGAGTTTTCGTTCCACTGAGCGTCAGACCCCGTAGAAAAGATCAAAGGATCTTCTTGAGA
TCCTTTTTTTCTGCGCGTAATCTGCTGCTTGCAAACAAAAAAACCACCGCTACCAGCGGTGGTTTGTTTG
CCGGATCAAGAGCTACCAACTCTTTTTCCGAAGGTAACTGGCTTCAGCAGAGCGCAGATACCAAATACTG
TCCTTCTAGTGTAGCCGTAGTTAGGCCACCACTTCAAGAACTCTGTAGCACCGCCTACATACCTCGCTCT
GCTAATCCTGTTACCAGTGGCTGCTGCCAGTGGCGATAAGTCGTGTCTTACCGGGTTGGACTCAAGACGA
TAGTTACCGGATAAGGCGCAGCGGTCGGGCTGAACGGGGGGTTCGTGCACACAGCCCAGCTTGGAGCGAA
CGACCTACACCGAACTGAGATACCTACAGCGTGAGCATTGAGAAAGCGCCACGCTTCCCGAAGGGAGAAA
GGCGGACAGGTATCCGGTAAGCGGCAGGGTCGGAACAGGAGAGCGCACGAGGGAGCTTCCAGGGGGAAAC
GCCTGGTATCTTTATAGTCCTGTCGGGTTTCGCCACCTCTGACTTGAGCGTCGATTTTTGTGATGCTCGT
CAGGGGGGCGGAGCCTATGGAAAAACGCCAGCAACGCGGCCTTTTTACGGTTCCTGGCCTTTTGCTGGCC
TTTTGCTCACATGTTCTTTCCTGCGTTATCCCCTGATTCTGTGGATAACCGTATTACCGCCTTTGAGTGA
GCTGATACCGCTCGCCGCAGCCGAACGACCGAGCGCAGCGAGTCAGTGAGCGAGGAAGCGGAAGAGCGCC
CAATACGCAAACCGCCTCTCCCCGCGCGTTGGCCGATTCATTAATGCAGCTGGCACGACAGGTTTCCCGA
CTGGAAAGCGGGCAGTGAGCGCAACGCAATTAATGTGAGTTAGCTCACTCATTAGGCACCCCAGGCTTTA
CACTTTATGCTTCCGGCTCGTATGTTGTGTGGAATTGTGAGCGGATAACAATTTCACACAGGAAACAGCT
Features (pLannotate 1.2.2; 14 found; start..end, strand, type, name):
     18..41      -  misc_feature   MCS (fragment): pUC18/19 multiple cloning site
     42..60      +  misc_feature   bom (fragment): basis of mobility region from pBR322
    158..262     +  promoter       AmpR promoter: bla
    263..1057    +  CDS            NeoR/KanR: aminoglycoside phosphotransferase from Tn5; aph(3')-II (or nptII); confers resistance to neomycin, kanamycin, and G418 (Geneticin®)
   1745..1897    +  CDS            aex-5 (fragment): AEX5_CAEEL - Also known as kpc-3 From Caenorhabditis elegans.
   2025..2060    +  CDS            rop (fragment): Rop protein, which maintains plasmids at low copy number; rop
   2162..2261    +  misc_feature   bom (fragment): basis of mobility region from pBR322
   2359..2463    +  promoter       AmpR promoter: bla
   2464..3324    +  CDS            AmpR: β-lactamase; bla; confers resistance to ampicillin, carbenicillin, and related antibiotics
   3495..4083    +  rep_origin     ori: high-copy-number ColE1/pMB1/pBR322/pUC origin of replication
   4266..4358    +  CDS            lacI (fragment): lac repressor; lacI; The lac repressor binds to the lac operator to inhibit transcription in E. coli. This inhibition can be relieved by adding lactose or isopropyl-β-D-thiogalactopyranoside (IPTG).
   4371..4392    +  protein_bind   CAP binding site: CAP binding activates transcription in the presence of cAMP. E. coli catabolite activator protein
   4407..4437    +  promoter       lac promoter: promoter for the E. coli lac operon
   4445..4461    +  protein_bind   lac operator: The lac repressor binds to the lac operator to inhibit transcription in E. coli. This inhibition can be relieved by adding lactose or isopropyl-β-D-thiogalactopyranoside (IPTG). lac repressor encoded by lacI
