[The description below was written by a language model from this plasmid's Addgene catalogue record and pLannotate feature annotations shown in this document.]
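Description:
pbacNeoR is a bacterial expression plasmid built on the pPD49.78 backbone, a vector from the C. elegans toolkit. It gives E. coli resistance to aminoglycosides such as G418. It replicates from a high-copy ColE1/pUC-type origin and is selected in bacteria with ampicillin through its own bla promoter and β-lactamase gene. The annotated sequence is 4,480 nt, consistent with the recorded backbone and insert sizes.

The insert of about 1.2 kb was cloned between SalI and KpnI sites that both remain intact. It carries the Tn5-derived neomycin phosphotransferase ORF (aph(3')-II, NeoR/KanR), taken from pEGFP-C1. This ORF sits between the 5' and 3' sequences that normally flank the AmpR gene. The feature table shows this arrangement: a second copy of the AmpR (bla) promoter lies directly upstream of the NeoR coding sequence, so the plasmid has two parallel bla-promoter cassettes, one driving NeoR and one driving AmpR. The duplicated short bom fragments upstream of each promoter probably also come from this copied flanking sequence. Other annotated elements appear to be backbone remnants with no stated role here. These are fragments of a pUC polylinker, rop and lacI, a lac promoter/operator region with a CAP site, and a short stretch matching C. elegans aex-5.

The plasmid does not express anything in worms. According to the depositor, it is transformed into E. coli that then serve as the food source for nematodes grown on G418 plates, presumably so the bacterial lawn survives the drug. It supports a method for making transgenic nematodes by bombardment followed by antibiotic selection.
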