Addgene plasmid #26349: pbacNeoR
Depositing lab: Ben Lehner. Depositing organization: Centre for Genomic Regulation (CRG). Publication: Generating transgenic nematodes by bombardment and antibiotic selection. Semple JI, Biondini L, Lehner B. Nat Methods. 2012 Jan 30;9(2):118-9. doi: 10.1038/nmeth.1864. PubMed 22290182.
Backbone
  Vector backbone: pPD49.78
  Backbone size w/o insert (bp): 3306
  Vector type: Bacterial Expression
  Selectable markers: Neomycin (select with G418)
Growth in bacteria
  Bacterial resistance: Ampicillin, 100 μg/mL
  Growth temperature: 37°C
  Growth strain: DH5alpha
  Copy number: Unknown
Gene/Insert
  Gene/Insert name: Bacterial promoter::NeoR::bacterial 3p flank (alt name: neo)
  Species: Tn5 transposon
  Insert size (bp): 1170
  Cloning method: Restriction Enzyme; 5′ cloning site SalI (not destroyed); 3′ cloning site KpnI (not destroyed)
  Sequencing primers: 5′ n/a
Resource information
  A portion of this plasmid was derived from a plasmid made by: Derived from pPD49.78 vector (Addgene). Neomycin resistance ORF from pEGFP-C1 (Addgene). 5' and 3' sequences flanking the AmpR gene were placed upstream and downstream of NeoR to confer bacterial expression.
Terms and licenses: Academic/Nonprofit Terms; Industry Terms: Not Available to Industry
Depositor comments: Transform this plasmid into E. coli and use as a food source for worms grown on G418 selective plates.
How to cite: pbacNeoR was a gift from Ben Lehner (Addgene plasmid # 26349 ; http://n2t.net/addgene:26349 ; RRID:Addgene_26349)
