>Addgene plasmid #26349 | pbacNeoR | addgene partial sequence | sequence record 32584 | 26349 with Neo-F
CTTCCTCGTGCTTTACGGTATCGCCGCTCCCGATTCGCAGCGCATCGCCTTCTATCGCCTTCTTGACGAG
TTCTTCTGACTGTCAGACCAAGTTTACTCATATATACTTTAGATTGATTTAAAACTTCATTTTTAATTTA
AAAGGATCTAGGTGAAGATCCTTTTTGATAATCTCATGACCAAAATCCCTTAACGTGAGTTTTCGTTCCA
CTGAGCGTCAGACCCCGTAGAGGTCGGTACCATGGTATTGATATCTGAGCTCCGCATCGGCCGCTGTCAT
CAGATCGCCATCTCGCGCCCGTGCCTCTGACTTCTAAGTCCAATTACTCTTCAACATCCCTACATGCTCT
TTCTCCCTGTGCTCCCACCCCCTATTTTTGTTATTATCAAAAAACTTCTCTTAATTTCTTTGTTTTTTAG
CTTCTTTTAAGTCACCTCTAACAATGAAATTGTGTAGATTCAAAAATAGAATTAATTCGTAATAAAAAGT
CGAAAAAAATTGTGCTCCCTCCCCCCATTAATAATAATTCTATCCCAAAATCTACACAATGTTCTGTGTA
CACTTCTTATGTTTTTTACTTCTGATAAATTTTTTTGAAACATCATAGAAAAAACCGCACACAAAATACC
TTATCATATGTTACGTTTCAGTTTATGACCGCAATTTTTATTTCTTCGCACGTCTGGGCCTCTCATGACG
TCAAATCATGCTCATCGTGAAAAAGTTTTGGAGTATTTTTGGAATTTTTCAATCAAGTGAAAGTTTATGA
AATTAATTTTCCTGCTTTTGCTTTTTGGGGTTTCCCCTATTGTTTGTCAAGATTTCGAGGACGGCGTTTT
TCTTGCTAAAATCACAAGTATTGATGAGCACGATGCAAGAAAGATCGGAAGAAGG
